>Addgene plasmid #21976 | U6+27-16pf | addgene partial sequence | sequence record 28275 | 21976 with U6sponge-F
GATTTCTTGGCTTTATATATCTTGTGGAAAGGACGAAACACCGTGCTCGCTTCGGCAGCACATATACTAG
TCGACGCGGCCGCCTCGAGCGCCAATATTTACGTGCTGCTACGCCAATATTTACGTGCTGCTAGGGCCCG
TTTAAACCCGCTCTAGAGCGGACTTCGGTCCGCTTTTTACTAGGACCTGCAGGCATGCAAGCTTGGCACT
GGCCGTCGTTTTACAACGTCGTGACTGGGAAAACCCTGGCGTTACCCAACTTAATCGCCTTGCAGCACAT
CCCCCTTTCGCCAGCTGGCGTAATAGCGAAGAGGCCCGCACCGATCGCCCTTCCCAACAGTTGCGCAGCC
TGAATGGCGAATGGG
[124 nt withheld, positions 366-489]
C
[91 nt withheld, positions 491-581]
A
[49 nt withheld, positions 583-631]
CCTTTGACGTTGGAGTCCACGTTCTTT
[37 nt withheld, positions 659-695]
ACCCTATCTCGGTCTATTCTTTTGATTTATNANGGATTTTGCCGATTTCGGCCTATTGGTTTAAAAAATG
AGCTGATTTAACAAAAATTTAACGCGAATTAT
