[The description below was written by a language model from this plasmid's Addgene catalogue record.]
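Description:
U6+27-16pf is a mammalian expression plasmid built on the U6+27 backbone (about 5 kb) and designed to produce a small microRNA "sponge" RNA directed against miR-16. It is maintained in E. coli as a high-copy plasmid under ampicillin selection. The record does not name the replication origin, and no feature table is available to confirm the individual backbone elements.

The insert, listed as "U6 miR-16 perfect," is only about 50 bp and was cloned between XhoI and ApaI sites, both of which remain intact. As the backbone name indicates, transcription is expected to come from a U6 small nuclear RNA promoter, an RNA polymerase III promoter commonly used for strong expression of short noncoding RNAs. The "+27" designation generally refers to retention of the first 27 nucleotides of U6 RNA at the 5′ end of the transcript, which helps to stabilise it, although the record does not spell this out. The "perfect" (pf) label and the depositor's comment indicate that the binding site is fully complementary to miR-16, rather than carrying a central bulge. The number of binding-site copies in the insert is not stated.

The construct belongs to a set developed to demonstrate microRNA sponges, which are expressed decoy transcripts that competitively bind a microRNA in mammalian cells and so relieve repression of its natural targets. It serves as the Pol III-driven counterpart to a CMV-driven sponge carrying the same miR-16 site, and it is suited to transient loss-of-function studies of miR-16. No mammalian selection marker or reporter is recorded.
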