Addgene plasmid #21976: U6+27-16pf
Depositing lab: Phil Sharp. Depositing organization: Massachusetts Institute of Technology. Publication: MicroRNA sponges: competitive inhibitors of small RNAs in mammalian cells. Ebert MS, Neilson JR, Sharp PA. Nat Methods. 2007 Sep . 4(9):721-6. 10.1038/nmeth1079 PubMed 17694064.
Backbone
  Vector backbone: U6+27
  Backbone size w/o insert (bp): 5000
  Vector type: Mammalian Expression
Growth in bacteria
  Bacterial resistance: Ampicillin, 100 μg/mL
  Growth temperature: 37°C
  Growth strain: DH5alpha
  Copy number: High Copy
Gene/Insert
  Gene/Insert name: U6 miR-16 perfect
  Insert size (bp): 50
  Cloning method: Restriction Enzyme; 5′ cloning site XhoI (not destroyed); 3′ cloning site ApaI (not destroyed)
  Sequencing primers: 5′ n/a
Terms and licenses: Academic/Nonprofit Terms; Industry Terms: Not Available to Industry
Depositor comments: miR-16 perfect CMV sponge and U6 sponge: CGCCAUAUUUACGUGCUGCUA
How to cite: U6+27-16pf was a gift from Phil Sharp (Addgene plasmid # 21976 ; http://n2t.net/addgene:21976 ; RRID:Addgene_21976)
